>Addgene plasmid #29768 | DYSF-Venus | depositor partial sequence | sequence record 13837 | Author sequence
CGTCAGATCCGCTGCGCCACCATGGATCCTACTAGTGGCCTCGAGACGCGTGATATCTAATACGACTCAC
TATAGGGAGAGCCACCATGCCAACTTTGTACAAAAAAGCAGGCTCACTAGTGGTACCGTTTAAACGATCG
GCCGCCACCATGCTGAGGGTCTTCATCCTCTATGCCGAGAACGTCCACACACCCGACACCGACATCAGCG
ATGCCTACTGCTCCGCGGTGTTTGCAGGGGTGAAGAAGAGAACCAAAGTCATCAAGAACAGCGTGAACCC
TGTATGGAATGAGGGATTTGAATGGGACCTCAAGGGCATCCCCCTGGACCAGGGCTCTGAGCTTCATGTG
GTGGTCAAAGACCATGAGACGATGGGGAGGAACAGGTTCCTGGGGGAAGCCAAGGTCCCACTCCGAGAGG
TCCTCGCCACCCCTAGTCTGTCCGCCAGCTTCAATGCCCCCCTGCTGGACACCAAGAAGCAGCCCACAGG
GGCCTCGCTGGTCCTGCAGGTGTCCTACACACCGCTGCCTGGAGCTGTGCCCCTGTTCCCGCCCCCTACT
CCTCTGGAGCCCTCCCCGACTCTGCCTGACCTGGATGTAGTGGCAGACACAGGAGGAGAGGAAGACACAG
AGGACCAGGGACTCACTGGAGATGAGGCGGAGCCATTCCTGGATCAAAGCGGAGGCCCGGGGGCTCCCAC
CACCCCAAGGAAACTACCTTCACGTCCTCCGCCCCACTACCCCGGGATCAAAAGAAAGCGAAGTGCGCCT
ACATCTAGAAAGCTGCTGTCAGACAAACCGCAGGATTTCCAGATCAGGGTCCAGGTGATCGAGGGGCGCC
AGCTGCCGGGGGTGAACATCAAGCCTGTGGTCAAGGTTACCGCTGCAGGGCAGACCAAGCGGACGCGGAT
CCACAAGGGAAACAGCCCACTCTTCAATGAGACTCTTTTCTTCAACTTGTTTGACTCTCCTGGGGAGCTG
TTTGATGAGCCCATCTTTATCACGGTGGTAGACTCTCGTTCTCTCAGGACAGATGCTCTCCTCGGGGAGT
TCCGGATGGACGTGGGCACCATTTACAGAGAGCCCCGGCACGCCTATCTCAGGAAGTGGCTGCTGCTCTC
AGACCCTGATGACTTCTCTGCTGGGGCCAGAGGCTACCTGAAAACAAGCCTTTGTGTGCTGGGGCCTGGG
GACGAAGCGCCTCTGGAGAGAAAAGACCCCTCTGAAGACAAGGAGGACATTGAAAGCAACCTGCTCCGGC
CCACAGGCGTAGCCCTGCGAGGAGCCCACTTCTGCCTGAAGGTCTTCCGGGCCGAGGACTTGCCGCAGAT
GGACGATGCCGTGATGGACAACGTGAAACAGATCTTTGGCTTCGAGAGTAACAAGAAGAACTTGGTGGAC
CCCTTTGTGGAGGTCAGCTTTGCGGGGAAAATGCTGTGCAGCAAGATCTTGGAGAAGACGGCCAACCCTC
AGTGGAACCAGAACATCACACTGCCTGCCATGTTTCCCTCCATGTGCGAAAAAATGAGGATTCGTATCAT
AGACTGGGACCGCCTGACTCACAATGACATCGTGGCTACCACCTACCTGAGTATGTCGAAAATCTCTGCC
CCTGGAGGAGAAATAGAAGAGGAGCCTGCAGGTGCTGTCAAGCCTTCGAAAGCCTCAGACTTGGATGACT
ACCTGGGCTTCCTCCCCACTTTTGGGCCCTGCTACATCAACCTCTATGGCAGTCCCAGAGAGTTCACAGG
CTTCCCAGACCCCTACACAGAGCTCAACACAGGCAAGGGGGAAGGTGTGGCTTATCGTGGCCGGCTTCTG
CTCTCCCTGGAGACCAAGCTGGTGGAGCACAGTGAACAGAAGGTGGAGGACCTTCCTGCGGATGACATCC
TCCGGGTGGAGAAGTACCTTAGGAGGCGCAAGTACTCCCTGTTTGCGGCCTTCTACTCAGCCACCATGCT
GCAGGATGTGGATGATGCCATCCAGTTTGAGGTCAGCATCGGGAACTACGGGAACAAGTTCGACATGACC
TGCCTGCCGCTGGCCTCCACCACTCAGTACAGCCGTGCAGTCTTTGACGGGTGCCACTACTACTACCTAC
CCTGGGGTAACGTGAAACCTGTGGTGGTGCTGTCATCCTACTGGGAGGACATCAGCCATAGAATCGAGAC
TCAGAACCAGCTGCTTGGGATTGCTGACCGGCTGGAAGCTGGCCTGGAGCAGGTCCACCTGGCCCTGAAG
GCGCAGTGCTCCACGGAGGACGTGGACTCGCTGGTGGCTCAGCTGACGGATGAGCTCATCGCAGGCTGCA
GCCAGCCTCTGGGTGACATCCATGAGACACCCTCTGCCACCCACCTGGACCAGTACCTGTACCAGCTGCG
CACCCATCACCTGAGCCAAATCACTGAGGCTGCCCTGGCCCTGAAGCTCGGCCACAGTGAGCTCCCTGCA
GCTCTGGAGCAGGCGGAGGACTGGCTCCTGCGTCTGCGTGCCCTGGCAGAGGAGCCCCAGAACAGCCTGC
CGGACATCGTCATCTGGATGCTGCAGGGAGACAAGCGTGTGGCATACCAGCGGGTGCCCGCCCACCAAGT
CCTCTTCTCCCGGCGGGGTGCCAACTACTGTGGCAAGAATTGTGGGAAGCTACAGACAATCTTTCTGAAA
TATCCGATGGAGAAGGTGCCTGGCGCCCGGATGCCAGTGCAGATACGGGTCAAGCTGTGGTTTGGGCTCT
CTGTGGATGAGAAGGAGTTCAACCAGTTTGCTGAGGGGAAGCTGTCTGTCTTTGCTGAAACCTATGAGAA
CGAGACTAAGTTGGCCCTTGTTGGGAACTGGGGCACAACGGGCCTCACCTACCCCAAGTTTTCTGACGTC
ACGGGCAAGATCAAGCTACCCAAGGACAGCTTCCGCCCCTCGGCCGGCTGGACCTGGGCTGGAGATTGGT
TCGTGTGTCCGGAGAAGACTCTGCTCCATGACATGGACGCCGGTCACCTGAGCTTCGTGGAAGAGGTGTT
TGAGAACCAGACCCGGCTTCCCGGAGGCCAGTGGATCTACATGAGTGACAACTACACCGATGTGAACGGG
GAGAAGGTGCTTCCCAAGGATGACATTGAGTGCCCACTGGGCTGGAAGTGGGAAGATGAGGAATGGTCCA
CAGACCTCAACCGGGCTGTCGATGAGCAAGGCTGGGAGTATAGCATCACCATCCCCCCGGAGCGGAAGCC
GAAGCACTGGGTCCCTGCTGAGAAGATGTACTACACACACCGACGGCGGCGCTGGGTGCGCCTGCGCAGG
AGGGATCTCAGCCAAATGGAAGCACTGAAAAGGCACAGGCAGGCGGAGGCGGAGGGCGAGGGCTGGGAGT
ACGCCTCTCTTTTTGGCTGGAAGTTCCACCTCGAGTACCGCAAGACAGATGCCTTCCGCCGCCGCCGCTG
GCGCCGTCGCATGGAGCCACTGGAGAAGACGGGGCCTGCAGCTGTGTTTGCCCTTGAGGGGGCCCTGGGC
GGCGTGATGGATGACAAGAGTGAAGATTCCATGTCCGTCTCCACCTTGAGCTTCGGTGTGAACAGACCCA
CGATTTCCTGCATATTCGACTATGGGAACCGCTACCATCTACGCTGCTACATGTACCAGGCCCGGGACCT
GGCTGCGATGGACAAGGACTCTTTTTCTGATCCCTATGCCATCGTCTCCTTCCTGCACCAGAGCCAGAAG
ACGGTGGTGGTGAAGAACACCCTTAACCCCACCTGGGACCAGACGCTCATCTTCTACGAGATCGAGATCT
TTGGCGAGCCGGCCACAGTTGCTGAGCAACCGCCCAGCATTGTGGTGGAGCTGTACGACCATGACACTTA
TGGTGCAGACGAGTTTATGGGTCGCTGCATCTGTCAACCGAGTCTGGAACGGATGCCACGGCTGGCCTGG
TTCCCACTGACGAGGGGCAGCCAGCCGTCGGGGGAGCTGCTGGCCTCTTTTGAGCTCATCCAGAGAGAGA
AGCCGGCCATCCACCATATTCCTGGTTTTGAGGTGCAGGAGACATCAAGGATCCTGGATGAGTCTGAGGA
CACAGACCTGCCCTACCCACCACCCCAGAGGGAGGCCAACATCTACATGGTTCCTCAGAACATCAAGCCA
GCGCTCCAGCGTACCGCCATCGAGATCCTGGCATGGGGCCTGCGGAACATGAAGAGTTACCAGCTGGCCA
ACATCTCCTCCCCCAGCCTCGTGGTAGAGTGTGGGGGCCAGACGGTGCAGTCCTGTGTCATCAGGAACCT
CCGGAAGAACCCCAACTTTGACATCTGCACCCTCTTCATGGAAGTGATGCTGCCCAGGGAGGAGCTCTAC
TGCCCCCCCATCACCGTCAAGGTCATCGATAACCGCCAGTTTGGCCGCCGGCCTGTGGTGGGCCAGTGTA
CCATCCGCTCCCTGGAGAGCTTCCTGTGTGACCCCTACTCGGCGGAGAGTCCATCCCCACAGGGTGGCCC
AGACGATGTGAGCCTACTCAGTCCTGGGGAAGACGTGCTCATCGACATTGATGACAAGGAGCCCCTCATC
CCCATCCAGGAGGAAGAGTTCATCGATTGGTGGAGCAAATTCTTTGCCTCCATAGGGGAGAGGGAAAAGT
GCGGCTCCTACCTGGAGAAGGATTTTGACACCCTGAAGGTCTATGACACACAGCTGGAGAATGTGGAGGC
CTTTGAGGGCCTGTCTGACTTTTGTAACACCTTCAAGCTGTACCGGGGCAAGACGCAGGAGGAGACAGAA
GATCCATCTGTGATTGGTGAATTTAAGGGCCTCTTCAAAATTTATCCCCTCCCAGAAGACCCAGCCATCC
CCATGCCCCCAAGACAGTTCCACCAGCTGGCCGCCCAGGGACCCCAGGAGTGCTTGGTCCGTATCTACAT
TGTCCGAGCATTTGGCCTGCAGCCCAAGGACCCCAATGGAAAGTGTGATCCTTACATCAAGATCTCCATA
GGGAAGAAATCAGTGAGTGACCAGGATAACTACATCCCCTGCACGCTGGAGCCCGTATTTGGAAAGATGT
TCGAGCTGACCTGCACTCTGCCTCTGGAGAAGGACCTAAAGATCACTCTCTATGACTATGACCTCCTCTC
CAAGGACGAAAAGATCGGTGAGACGGTCGTCGACCTGGAGAACAGGCTGCTGTCCAAGTTTGGGGCTCGC
TGTGGACTCCCACAGACCTACTGTGTCTCTGGACCGAACCAGTGGCGGGACCAGCTCCGCCCCTCCCAGC
TCCTCCACCTCTTCTGCCAGCAGCATAGAGTCAAGGCACCTGTGTACCGGACAGACCGTGTAATGTTTCA
GGATAAAGAATATTCCATTGAAGAGATAGAGGCTGGCAGGATCCCAAACCCACACCTGGGCCCAGTGGAG
GAGCGTCTGGCTCTGCATGTGCTTCAGCAGCAGGGCCTGGTCCCGGAGCACGTGGAGTCACGGCCCCTCT
ACAGCCCCCTGCAGCCAGACATCGAGCAGGGGAAGCTGCAGATGTGGGTCGACCTATTTCCGAAGGCCCT
GGGGCGGCCTGGACCTCCCTTCAACATCACCCCACGGAGAGCCAGAAGGTTTTTCCTGCGTTGTATTATC
TGGAATACCAGAGATGTGATCCTGGATGACCTGAGCCTCACGGGGGAGAAGATGAGCGACATTTATGTGA
AAGGTTGGATGATTGGCTTTGAAGAACACAAGCAAAAGACAGACGTGCATTATCGTTCCCTGGGAGGTGA
AGGCAACTTCAACTGGAGGTTCATTTTCCCCTTCGACTACCTGCCAGCTGAGCAAGTCTGTACCATTGCC
AAGAAGGATGCCTTCTGGAGGCTGGACAAGACTGAGAGCAAAATCCCAGCACGAGTGGTGTTCCAGATCT
GGGACAATGACAAGTTCTCCTTTGATGATTTTCTGGGCTCCCTGCAGCTCGATCTCAACCGCATGCCCAA
GCCAGCCAAGACAGCCAAGAAGTGCTCCTTGGACCAGCTGGATGATGCTTTCCACCCAGAATGGTTTGTG
TCCCTTTTTGAGCAGAAAACAGTGAAGGGCTGGTGGCCCTGTGTAGCAGAAGAGGGTGAGAAGAAAATAC
TGGCGGGCAAGCTGGAAATGACCTTGGAGATTGTAGCAGAGAGTGAGCATGAGGAGCGGCCTGCTGGCCA
GGGCCGGGATGAGCCCAACATGAACCCTAAGCTTGAGGACCCAAGGCGCCCCGACACCTCCTTCCTGTGG
TTTACCTCCCCATACAAGACCATGAAGTTCATCCTGTGGCGGCGTTTCCGGTGGGCCATCATCCTCTTCA
TCATCCTCTTCATCCTGCTGCTGTTCCTGGCCATCTTCATCTACGCCTTCCCGAACTATGCTGCCATGAA
GCTGGTGAAGCCCTTCAGCGAATTCCCCGGGGGTACCGCTGGACCGGTCGCCACCGTGGTGAGCAAGGGC
GAGGAGCTGTTCACCGGGGTGGTGCCCATCCTGGTCGAGCTGGACGGCGACGTAAACGGCCACAAGTTCA
GCGTGTCCGGCGAGGGCGAGGGCGATGCCACCTACGGCAAGCTGACCCTGAAGCTCATCTGCACCACCGG
CAAGCTGCCCGTGCCCTGGCCCACCCTCGTGACCACCCTCGGCTACGGCCTGCAGTGCTTCGCCCGCTAC
CCCGACCACATGAAGCAGCACGACTTCTTCAAGTCCGCCATGCCCGAAGGCTACGTCCAGGAGCGCACCA
TCTTCTTCAAGGACGACGGCAACTACAAGACCCGCGCCGAGGTGAAGTTCGAGGGCGACACCCTGGTGAA
CCGCATCGAGCTGAAGGGCATCGACTTCAAGGAGGACGGCAACATCCTGGGGCACAAGCTGGAGTACAAC
TACAACAGCCACAACGTCTATATCACCGCCGACAAGCAGAAGAACGGCATCAAGGCCAACTTCAAGATCC
GCCACAACATCGAGGACGGCGGCGTGCAGCTCGCCGACCACTACCAGCAGAACACCCCCATCGGCGACGG
CCCCGTGCTGCTGCCCGACAACCACTACCTGAGCTACCAGTCCAAGCTGAGCAAAGACCCCAACGAGAAG
CGCGATCACATGGTCCTGCTGGAGTTCGTGACCGCCGCCGGGATCACTCTCGGCATGGACGAGCTGTACA
AGTAAAGCGGCCGCGACTCTAGATCATAATCAGCCATACCACATTTGTAGAGGTTTTACTTGCTTTAAAA
AACCTCCCACACCTCCCCCTGAACCTGAAACATAAAATGAATGCAATTGTTGTTGTTAACTTGTTTATTG
CAGCTTATAATGGTTACAAATAAAGCAATAGCATCACAAATTTCACAAATAAAGCATTTTTTTCACTGCA
TTCTA
