>Addgene plasmid #29768 | DYSF-Venus | addgene partial sequence | sequence record 35157 | 29768 with EGFP-N
GCTCTCGCCCTTGCTCACCACGGTGGCGACCGGTCCAGCGGTACCCCCGGGGAATTCGCTGAAGGGCTTC
ACCAGCTTCATGGCAGCATAGTTCGGGAAGGCGTAGATGAAGATGGCCAGGAACAGCAGCAGGATGAAGA
GGATGATGAAGAGGATGATGGCCCACCGGAAACGCCGCCACAGGATGAACTTCATGGTCTTGTATGGGGA
GGTAAACCACAGGAAGGAGGTGTCGGGGCGCCTTGGGTCCTCAAGCTTAGGGTTCATGTTGGGCTCATCC
CGGCCCTGGCCAGCAGGCCGCTCCTCATGCTCACTCTCTGCTACAATCTCCAAGGTCATTTCCAGCTTGC
CCGCCAGTATTTTCTTCTCACCCTCTTCTGCTACACAGGGCCACCAGCCCTTCACTGTTTTCTGCTCAAA
AAGGGACACAAACCATTCTGGGTGGAAAGCATCATCCAGCTGGTCCAAGGAGCACTTCTTGGCTGTCTTG
GCTGGCTTGGGCATGCGGTTGAGATCGAGCTGCAGGGAGCCCAGAAAATCATCAAAGGAGAACTTGTCAT
TGTCCCAGATCTGGAACACCACTCGTGCTGGGATTTTGCTCTCAGTCTTGTCCAGCCTCCAGAAGGCATC
CTTCTTGGCAATGGTACAGACTTGCTCAGCTGGCAGGTA
