[The description below was written by a language model from this plasmid's Addgene catalogue record.]
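Description:
DYSF-Venus is a mammalian expression plasmid built on the pEGFP-N1 backbone that encodes human dysferlin (DYSF, also known as FER1L1, the gene associated with LGMD2B and Miyoshi myopathy) fused at its C terminus to the yellow fluorescent protein Venus. The insert of about 6.3 kb, corresponding to the human DYSF reference transcript, was placed between NheI and BamHI sites, both of which remain intact, on a backbone of about 4 kb. The N1 vector layout puts the fluorescent protein downstream of the cloned open reading frame, which matches the recorded C-terminal tag position. An alternative insert name, "Dysferlin-3HA", is listed, but the record does not otherwise document an HA tag, so its presence should not be assumed. The promoter is not stated explicitly. pEGFP-N1 vectors normally drive expression from the CMV immediate-early promoter with an SV40 polyadenylation signal, but no feature table is provided to confirm this.

The plasmid is maintained in E. coli at high copy number under kanamycin selection. The same family of resistance cassette confers neomycin resistance in mammalian cells, so stable transfectants can be selected with G418.

The construct allows fluorescently labelled dysferlin to be expressed in cultured mammalian cells for live imaging and localisation studies. Dysferlin is a large membrane-associated protein implicated in plasma membrane repair. The associated publication concerns membrane wounding, ATP release and dysferlin-mediated intercellular calcium signalling, which suggests the fusion was used to follow or supply dysferlin in that context.
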