Addgene plasmid #29768: DYSF-Venus
Depositing lab: Steven Vogel. Depositing organization: National Institute on Alcohol Abuse & Alcoholism (NIAAA). Publication: Membrane wounding triggers ATP release and dysferlin-mediated intercellular calcium signaling. Covian-Nares JF, Koushik SV, Puhl HL, Vogel SS. J Cell Sci. 2010 Jun 1. 123(Pt 11):1884-93. 10.1242/jcs.066084 PubMed 20442251.
Backbone
  Vector backbone: pEGFP N1
  Backbone size w/o insert (bp): 3984
  Vector type: Mammalian Expression
  Selectable markers: Neomycin (select with G418)
Growth in bacteria
  Bacterial resistance: Kanamycin, 50 μg/mL
  Growth temperature: 37°C
  Growth strain: DH5alpha
  Copy number: High Copy
Gene/Insert
  Gene/Insert name: DYSF-Venus (alt name: Dysferlin-3HA)
  Species: H. sapiens (human)
  Insert size (bp): 6328
  GenBank ID: NM_003494
  Entrez Gene: DYSF (a.k.a. FER1L1, LGMD2B, LGMDR2, MMD1)
  Tag / fusion protein: Venus (C terminal on insert)
  Cloning method: Restriction Enzyme; 5′ cloning site Nhe 1 (not destroyed); 3′ cloning site Bam HI (not destroyed)
  Sequencing primers: 5′ CCAAAATCAACGGGACTTTCC; 3′ CAGGTTCAGGGGGAGGTGTGG
Terms and licenses: Academic/Nonprofit Terms; Industry Terms: Not Available to Industry
How to cite: DYSF-Venus was a gift from Steven Vogel (Addgene plasmid # 29768 ; http://n2t.net/addgene:29768 ; RRID:Addgene_29768)
